>Addgene plasmid #160333 | pQE-BR1 | addgene full sequence | sequence record 326604 | Addgene NGS Result
CATTAACCTATAAAAATAGGCGTATCACGAGGCCCTTTCGTCTTCACCTCGAGAAATCATAAAAAATTTA
TTTGCTTTGTGAGCGGATAACAATTATAATAGATTCAATTGTGAGCGGATAACAATTTCACACAGAATTC
ATTAAAGAGGAGAAATTAACTATGAGAGGATCGCATCACCATCACCATCACGGATCCATGATTGAGAAAA
ATTATGTCATCACCGATCCCCGGTTGCCTGATAACCCAATAATTTTCGCCTCTGATGGTTTTCTGGAACT
GACAGGATATAGTCGTGAAGAAATACTTGGCCGTAATGCGCGCTTTCTCCAAGGTCCGGAGACCGATCAG
GCAACCGTACAGAAGATCCGTGACGCTATCCGCGACCAAAGAGAAACGACTGTGCAACTGATTAACTACA
CGAAATCTGGCAGAAAGTTTTGGAATCTGCTCCATCTGCAGCCGGTTCGCGATCAGAAGGGCGAGTTGCA
GTATTTCATCGGAGTTCAGCTGGACGGAAGTGATCGCGTTTGATAAAAGCTTAATTAGCTGAGCTTGGAC
TCCTGTTGATAGATCCAGTAATGACCTCAGAACTCCATCTGGATTTGTTCAGAACGCTCGGTTGCCGCCG
GGCGTTTTTTATTGGTGAGAATCCAAGCTAGCTTGGCGAGATTTTCAGGAGCTAAGGAAGCTAAAATGGA
GAAAAAAATCACTGGATATACCACCGTTGATATATCCCAATGGCATCGTAAAGAACATTTTGAGGCATTT
CAGTCAGTTGCTCAATGTACCTATAACCAGACCGTTCAGCTGGATATTACGGCCTTTTTAAAGACCGTAA
AGAAAAATAAGCACAAGTTTTATCCGGCCTTTATTCACATTCTTGCCCGCCTGATGAATGCTCATCCGGA
ATTTCGTATGGCAATGAAAGACGGTGAGCTGGTGATATGGGATAGTGTTCACCCTTGTTACACCGTTTTC
CATGAGCAAACTGAAACGTTTTCATCGCTCTGGAGTGAATACCACGACGATTTCCGGCAGTTTCTACACA
TATATTCGCAAGATGTGGCGTGTTACGGTGAAAACCTGGCCTATTTCCCTAAAGGGTTTATTGAGAATAT
GTTTTTCGTCTCAGCCAATCCCTGGGTGAGTTTCACCAGTTTTGATTTAAACGTGGCCAATATGGACAAC
TTCTTCGCCCCCGTTTTCACCATGGGCAAATATTATACGCAAGGCGACAAGGTGCTGATGCCGCTGGCGA
TTCAGGTTCATCATGCCGTTTGTGATGGCTTCCATGTCGGCAGAATGCTTAATGAATTACAACAGTACTG
CGATGAGTGGCAGGGCGGGGCGTAATTTTTTTAAGGCAGTTATTGGTGCCCTTAAACGCCTGGGGTAATG
ACTCTCTAGCTTGAGGCATCAAATAAAACGAAAGGCTCAGTCGAAAGACTGGGCCTTTCGTTTTATCTGT
TGTTTGTCGGTGAACGCTCTCCTGAGTAGGACAAATCCGCCCTCTAGATTACGTGCAGTCGATGATAAGC
TGTCAAACATGAGAATTGTGCCTAATGAGTGAGCTAACTTACATTAATTGCGTTGCGCTCACTGCCCGCT
TTCCAGTCGGGAAACCTGTCGTGCCAGCTGCATTAATGAATCGGCCAACGCGCGGGGAGAGGCGGTTTGC
GTATTGGGCGCCAGGGTGGTTTTTCTTTTCACCAGTGAGACGGGCAACAGCTGATTGCCCTTCACCGCCT
GGCCCTGAGAGAGTTGCAGCAAGCGGTCCACGCTGGTTTGCCCCAGCAGGCGAAAATCCTGTTTGATGGT
GGTTAACGGCGGGATATAACATGAGCTGTCTTCGGTATCGTCGTATCCCACTACCGAGATATCCGCACCA
ACGCGCAGCCCGGACTCGGTAATGGCGCGCATTGCGCCCAGCGCCATCTGATCGTTGGCAACCAGCATCG
CAGTGGGAACGATGCCCTCATTCAGCATTTGCATGGTTTGTTGAAAACCGGACATGGCACTCCAGTCGCC
TTCCCGTTCCGCTATCGGCTGAATTTGATTGCGAGTGAGATATTTATGCCAGCCAGCCAGACGCAGACGC
GCCGAGACAGAACTTAATGGGCCCGCTAACAGCGCGATTTGCTGGTGACCCAATGCGACCAGATGCTCCA
CGCCCAGTCGCGTACCGTCTTCATGGGAGAAAATAATACTGTTGATGGGTGTCTGGTCAGAGACATCAAG
AAATAACGCCGGAACATTAGTGCAGGCAGCTTCCACAGCAATGGCATCCTGGTCATCCAGCGGATAGTTA
ATGATCAGCCCACTGACGCGTTGCGCGAGAAGATTGTGCACCGCCGCTTTACAGGCTTCGACGCCGCTTC
GTTCTACCATCGACACCACCACGCTGGCACCCAGTTGATCGGCGCGAGATTTAATCGCCGCGACAATTTG
CGACGGCGCGTGCAGGGCCAGACTGGAGGTGGCAACGCCAATCAGCAACGACTGTTTGCCCGCCAGTTGT
TGTGCCACGCGGTTGGGAATGTAATTCAGCTCCGCCATCGCCGCTTCCACTTTTTCCCGCGTTTTCGCAG
AAACGTGGCTGGCCTGGTTCACCACGCGGGAAACGGTCTGATAAGAGACACCGGCATACTCTGCGACATC
GTATAACGTTACTGGTTTCACATTCACCACCCTGAATTGACTCTCTTCCGGGCGCTATCATGCCATACCG
CGAAAGGTTTTGCACCATTCGATGGTGTCGGAATTTCGGGCAGCGTTGGGTCCTGGCCACGGGTGCGCAT
GATCTAGAGCTGCCTCGCGCGTTTCGGTGATGACGGTGAAAACCTCTGACACATGCAGCTCCCGGAGACG
GTCACAGCTTGTCTGTAAGCGGATGCCGGGAGCAGACAAGCCCGTCAGGGCGCGTCAGCGGGTGTTGGCG
GGTGTCGGGGCGCAGCCATGACCCAGTCACGTAGCGATAGCGGAGTGTATACTGGCTTAACTATGCGGCA
TCAGAGCAGATTGTACTGAGAGTGCACCATATGCGGTGTGAAATACCGCACAGATGCGTAAGGAGAAAAT
ACCGCATCAGGCGCTCTTCCGCTTCCTCGCTCACTGACTCGCTGCGCTCGGTCGTTCGGCTGCGGCGAGC
GGTATCAGCTCACTCAAAGGCGGTAATACGGTTATCCACAGAATCAGGGGATAACGCAGGAAAGAACATG
TGAGCAAAAGGCCAGCAAAAGGCCAGGAACCGTAAAAAGGCCGCGTTGCTGGCGTTTTTCCATAGGCTCC
GCCCCCCTGACGAGCATCACAAAAATCGACGCTCAAGTCAGAGGTGGCGAAACCCGACAGGACTATAAAG
ATACCAGGCGTTTCCCCCTGGAAGCTCCCTCGTGCGCTCTCCTGTTCCGACCCTGCCGCTTACCGGATAC
CTGTCCGCCTTTCTCCCTTCGGGAAGCGTGGCGCTTTCTCATAGCTCACGCTGTAGGTATCTCAGTTCGG
TGTAGGTCGTTCGCTCCAAGCTGGGCTGTGTGCACGAACCCCCCGTTCAGCCCGACCGCTGCGCCTTATC
CGGTAACTATCGTCTTGAGTCCAACCCGGTAAGACACGACTTATCGCCACTGGCAGCAGCCACTGGTAAC
AGGATTAGCAGAGCGAGGTATGTAGGCGGTGCTACAGAGTTCTTGAAGTGGTGGCCTAACTACGGCTACA
CTAGAAGGACAGTATTTGGTATCTGCGCTCTGCTGAAGCCAGTTACCTTCGGAAAAAGAGTTGGTAGCTC
TTGATCCGGCAAACAAACCACCGCTGGTAGCGGTGGTTTTTTTGTTTGCAAGCAGCAGATTACGCGCAGA
AAAAAAGGATCTCAAGAAGATCCTTTGATCTTTTCTACGGGGTCTGACGCTCAGTGGAACGAAAACTCAC
GTTAAGGGATTTTGGTCATGAGATTATCAAAAAGGATCTTCACCTAGATCCTTTTAAATTAAAAATGAAG
TTTTAAATCAATCTAAAGTATATATGAGTAAACTTGGTCTGACAGTTACCAATGCTTAATCAGTGAGGCA
CCTATCTCAGCGATCTGTCTATTTCGTTCATCCATAGTTGCCTGACTCCCCGTCGTGTAGATAACTACGA
TACGGGAGGGCTTACCATCTGGCCCCAGTGCTGCAATGATACCGCGAGACCCACGCTCACCGGCTCCAGA
TTTATCAGCAATAAACCAGCCAGCCGGAAGGGCCGAGCGCAGAAGTGGTCCTGCAACTTTATCCGCCTCC
ATCCAGTCTATTAATTGTTGCCGGGAAGCTAGAGTAAGTAGTTCGCCAGTTAATAGTTTGCGCAACGTTG
TTGCCATTGCTACAGGCATCGTGGTGTCACGCTCGTCGTTTGGTATGGCTTCATTCAGCTCCGGTTCCCA
ACGATCAAGGCGAGTTACATGATCCCCCATGTTGTGCAAAAAAGCGGTTAGCTCCTTCGGTCCTCCGATC
GTTGTCAGAAGTAAGTTGGCCGCAGTGTTATCACTCATGGTTATGGCAGCACTGCATAATTCTCTTACTG
TCATGCCATCCGTAAGATGCTTTTCTGTGACTGGTGAGTACTCAACCAAGTCATTCTGAGAATAGTGTAT
GCGGCGACCGAGTTGCTCTTGCCCGGCGTCAATACGGGATAATACCGCGCCACATAGCAGAACTTTAAAA
GTGCTCATCATTGGAAAACGTTCTTCGGGGCGAAAACTCTCAAGGATCTTACCGCTGTTGAGATCCAGTT
CGATGTAACCCACTCGTGCACCCAACTGATCTTCAGCATCTTTTACTTTCACCAGCGTTTCTGGGTGAGC
AAAAACAGGAAGGCAAAATGCCGCAAAAAAGGGAATAAGGGCGACACGGAAATGTTGAATACTCATACTC
TTCCTTTTTCAATATTATTGAAGCATTTATCAGGGTTATTGTCTCATGAGCGGATACATATTTGAATGTA
TTTAGAAAAATAAACAAATAGGGGTTCCGCGCACATTTCCCCGAAAAGTGCCACCTGACGTCTAAGAAAC
CATTATTATCATGA
Features (pLannotate 1.2.2; 17 found; start..end, strand, type, name):
     57..101     +  promoter       T5 promoter: bacteriophage T5 promoter for E. coli RNA polymerase, with embedded lac operator
    109..125     +  protein_bind   lac operator: The lac repressor binds to the lac operator to inhibit transcription in E. coli. This inhibition can be relieved by adding lactose or isopropyl-β-D-thiogalactopyranoside (IPTG). lac repressor encoded by lacI
    174..191     +  CDS            7xHis (fragment): 6xHis affinity tag
    198..530     +  CDS            BR1: BR1 is a basic (constitutively fluorescent) cyan fluorescent protein published in 2019, derived from Arabidopsis thaliana. It requires the cofactor flavin for fluorescence.
    558..652     +  terminator     lambda t0 terminator: transcription terminator from phage lambda
    667..695     +  promoter       cat promoter (fragment): promoter of the E. coli cat gene encoding chloramphenicol acetyltransferase
    696..1352    +  CDS            cat: CAT_ECOLX - Experimental evidence at protein level: Swiss-Prot protein existence level 1. This enzyme is an effector of chloramphenicol resistance in bacteria. From Escherichia coli. This protein is used as a marker in many commonly used cloning vectors, such as pACYC184.
   1420..1506    +  terminator     rrnB T1 terminator: Escherichia coli rrnB; transcription terminator T1 from the E. coli rrnB gene
   1529..1546    -  promoter       tet promoter (fragment): E. coli promoter for tetracycline efflux protein gene
   1565..1586    -  protein_bind   CAP binding site: CAP binding activates transcription in the presence of cAMP. E. coli catabolite activator protein
   1599..2681    -  CDS            lacI: lac repressor; lacI; The lac repressor binds to the lac operator to inhibit transcription in E. coli. This inhibition can be relieved by adding lactose or isopropyl-β-D-thiogalactopyranoside (IPTG).
   2682..2759    -  promoter       lacIq promoter: lacI (mutant); In the lacIq allele, a single base change in the promoter boosts expression of the lacI gene about 10-fold.
   2808..2849    +  CDS            rop (fragment): Rop protein, which maintains plasmids at low copy number; rop
   2951..3091    +  misc_feature   bom: basis of mobility region from pBR322
   3277..3865    -  rep_origin     ori: high-copy-number ColE1/pMB1/pBR322/pUC origin of replication
   4036..4896    -  CDS            AmpR: β-lactamase; bla; confers resistance to ampicillin, carbenicillin, and related antibiotics
   4897..5001    -  promoter       AmpR promoter: bla
