[The description below was written by a language model from this plasmid's Addgene catalogue record and pLannotate feature annotations shown in this document.]
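Description:
pQE-BR1 is a bacterial expression plasmid built on the Qiagen pQE81L backbone for IPTG-inducible production of a His-tagged fluorescent protein in E. coli. The sequenced plasmid is about 5.05 kb. It replicates from a ColE1/pMB1-type origin, accompanied by a pBR322 bom region and only a remnant of rop, and is selected with ampicillin through the β-lactamase gene and its native promoter. The feature table also annotates a chloramphenicol acetyltransferase coding sequence, preceded by only a fragment of its promoter and followed by the rrnB T1 terminator. The catalogue lists ampicillin as the sole selection, so this cat region should not be assumed to serve as a working marker.

The payload is BR1, a roughly 330 bp engineered coding sequence derived from the LOV domain of an Arabidopsis blue light receptor, cloned between BamHI and HindIII. It is transcribed from the bacteriophage T5 promoter, which is recognised by E. coli RNA polymerase and carries an embedded lac operator, with a second lac operator just downstream. The plasmid supplies its own lac repressor from lacI under the stronger lacIq promoter, so expression stays tightly repressed until lactose or IPTG is added, without needing a specialised host strain. An N-terminal 6xHis tag sits immediately upstream of BR1 for metal-affinity purification, and the lambda t0 terminator ends the transcript.

BR1 is a flavin-binding fluorescent protein, annotated as cyan-emitting, that does not need oxygen to become fluorescent, unlike GFP-family proteins. It was engineered for a higher quantum yield than the wild-type domain. The construct is suited to expressing and purifying BR1 for characterisation, or to using it as a reporter in bacteria where oxygen is limited.
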