Addgene plasmid #160333: pQE-BR1
Purpose: This plasmid encodes an engineered oxygen-independent flavin binding fluorescent protein with N-terminal 6xHis tag. Its quantum yield is improved compared to wild type.
Depositing lab: Sang Taek Jung. Depositing organization: Korea University. Publication: Engineered Arabidopsis Blue Light Receptor LOV Domain Variants with Improved Quantum Yield, Brightness, and Thermostability. Ko S, Hwang B, Na JH, Lee J, Jung ST. J Agric Food Chem. 2019 Oct 30;67(43):12037-12043. doi: 10.1021/acs.jafc.9b05473. Epub 2019 Oct 17. PubMed 31581772.
Backbone
  Vector backbone: pQE81L
  Backbone manufacturer: Qiagen
  Vector type: Bacterial Expression
Growth in bacteria
  Bacterial resistance: Ampicillin, 100 μg/mL
  Growth temperature: 37°C
  Growth strain: DH5alpha
  Copy number: Unknown
Gene/Insert
  Gene/Insert name: BR1
  Species: Engineered sequence derived from Arabidopsis blue light receptor LOV domain gene
  Insert size (bp): 330
  Promoter: T5
  Tag / fusion protein: 6xHis tag (N terminal on insert)
  Cloning method: Restriction Enzyme; 5′ cloning site BamHI (unknown if destroyed); 3′ cloning site HindIII (unknown if destroyed)
  Sequencing primers: 5′ 5'-CGGAT AACAA TTTCA CACAG-3'; 3′ 3'-GGTCA TTACT GGAGT CTTG-5'
Terms and licenses: Academic/Nonprofit Terms; Industry Terms: Not Available to Industry
How to cite: pQE-BR1 was a gift from Sang Taek Jung (Addgene plasmid # 160333 ; http://n2t.net/addgene:160333 ; RRID:Addgene_160333)
