>Addgene plasmid #160333 | pQE-BR1 | depositor partial sequence | sequence record 310474 | pQE-BR1
ATTGAGAAAAATTATGTCATCACCGATCCCCGGTTGCCTGATAACCCAATAATTTTCGCCTCTGATGGTT
TTCTGGAACTGACAGGATATAGTCGTGAAGAAATACTTGGCCGTAATGCGCGCTTTCTCCAAGGTCCGGA
GACCGATCAGGCAACCGTACAGAAGATCCGTGACGCTATCCGCGACCAAAGAGAAACGACTGTGCAACTG
ATTAACTACACGAAATCTGGCAGAAAGTTTTGGAATCTGCTCCATCTGCAGCCGGTTCGCGATCAGAAGG
GCGAGTTGCAGTATTTCATCGGAGTTCAGCTGGACGGAAGTGATCGCGTT
